>Addgene plasmid #130882 | GFP-RABIF | addgene full sequence | sequence record 258942 | Addgene NGS Result
ACCCGACAGGCCCGAAGGAATAGAAGAAGAAGGTGGAGAGAGAGACAGAGACAGATCCATTCGATTAGTG
AACGGATCGGCACTGCGTGCGCCAATTCTGCAGACAAATGGCAGTATTCATCCACAATTTTAAAAGAAAA
GGGGGGATTGGGGGGTACAGTGCAGGGGAAAGAATAGTAGACATAATAGCAACAGACATACAAACTAAAG
AATTACAAAAACAAATTACAAAAATTCAAAATTTTCGGGTTTATTACAGGGACAGCAGAGATCCAGTTTG
GTTAGTACCGGGCCCGCTCTAGAGATCCGACGCGCCATCTCTAGGCCCGCGCCGGCCCCCTCGCACGGAC
TTGTGGGAGAAGCTCGGCTACTCCCCTGCCCCGGTTAATTTGCATATAATATTTCCTAGTAACTATAGAG
GCTTAATGTGCGATAAAAGACAGATAATCTGTTCTTTTTAATACTAGCTACATTTTACATGATAGGCTTG
GATTTCTATAACTTCGTATAGCATACATTATACGAAGTTATAAACAGCACAAAAGGAAACTCACCCTAAC
TGTAAAGTAATTGTGTGTTTTGAGACTATAAGTATCCCTTGGAGAACCACCTTGTTGGACCAGGATGGGC
ACCACCCGTTTAAGAGCTAAGCTGGAAACAGCATAGCAAGTTTAAATAAGGCTAGTCCGTTATCAACTTG
AAAAAGTGGCACCGAGTCGGTGCTTTTTTTCTCGAGTACTAGGATCCATTAGGCGGCCGCGTGGATAACC
GTATTACCGCCATGCATGTGCCCGTCAGTGGGCAGAGCGCACATCGCCCACAGTCCCCGAGAAGTTGGGG
GGAGGGGTCGGCAATTGAACCGGTGCCTAGAGAAGGTGGCGCGGGGTAAACTGGGAAAGTGATGTCGTGT
ACTGGCTCCGCCTTTTTCCCGAGGGTGGGGGAGAACCGTATATAAGTGCAGTAGTCGCCGTGAACGTTCT
TTTTCGCAACGGGTTTGCCGCCAGAACACAGGTAAGTGCCGTGTGTGGTTCCCGCGGGCCTGGCCTCTTT
ACGGGTTATGGCCCTTGCGTGCCTTGAATTACTTCCACCTGGCTGCAGTACGTGATTCTTGATCCCGAGC
TTCGGGTTGGAAGTGGGTGGGAGAGTTCGAGGCCTTGCGCTTAAGGAGCCCCTTCGCCTCGTGCTTGAGT
TGAGGCCTGGCCTGGGCGCTGGGGCCGCCGCGTGCGAATCTGGTGGCACCTTCGCGCCTGTCTCGCTGCT
TTCGATAAGTCTCTAGCCATTTAAAATTTTTGATGACCTGCTGCGACGCTTTTTTTCTGGCAAGATAGTC
TTGTAAATGCGGGCCAAGATCTGCACACTGGTATTTCGGTTTTTGGGGCCGCGGGCGGCGACGGGGCCCG
TGCGTCCCAGCGCACATGTTCGGCGAGGCGGGGCCTGCGAGCGCGGCCACCGAGAATCGGACGGGGGTAG
TCTCAAGCTGGCCGGCCTGCTCTGGTGCCTGGCCTCGCGCCGCCGTGTATCGCCCCGCCCTGGGCGGCAA
GGCTGGCCCGGTCGGCACCAGTTGCGTGAGCGGAAAGATGGCCGCTTCCCGGCCCTGCTGCAGGGAGCTC
AAAATGGAGGACGCGGCGCTCGGGAGAGCGGGCGGGTGAGTCACCCACACAAAGGAAAAGGGCCTTTCCG
TCCTCAGCCGTCGCTTCATGTGACTCCACGGAGTACCGGGCGCCGTCCAGGCACCTCGATTAGTTCTCGC
GCTTTTGGAGTACGTCGTCTTTAGGTTGGGGGGAGGGGTTTTATGCGATGGAGTTTCCCCACACTGAGTG
GGTGGAGACTGAAGTTAGGCCAGCTTGGCACTTGATGTAATTCTCCTTGGAATTTGCCCTTTTTGAGTTT
GGATCTTGGTTCATTCTCAAGCCTCAGACAGTGGTTCAAAGTTTTTTTCTTCCATTTCAGGTGTCGTGAG
CTAGCCCACCATGACCGAGTACAAGCCCACGGTGCGCCTCGCCACCCGCGACGACGTCCCCCGGGCCGTA
CGCACCCTCGCCGCCGCGTTCGCCGACTACCCCGCCACGCGCCACACCGTCGACCCGGACCGCCACATCG
AGCGGGTCACCGAGCTGCAAGAACTCTTCCTCACGCGCGTCGGGCTCGACATCGGCAAGGTGTGGGTCGC
GGACGACGGCGCCGCGGTGGCGGTCTGGACCACGCCGGAGAGCGTCGAAGCGGGGGCGGTGTTCGCCGAG
ATCGGCCCGCGCATGGCCGAGTTGAGCGGTTCCCGGCTGGCCGCGCAGCAACAGATGGAAGGCCTCCTGG
CGCCGCACCGGCCCAAGGAGCCCGCGTGGTTCCTGGCCACCGTCGGCGTCTCGCCCGACCACCAGGGCAA
GGGTCTGGGCAGCGCCGTCGTGCTCCCCGGAGTGGAGGCGGCCGAGCGCGCCGGGGTGCCCGCCTTCCTG
GAGACCTCCGCGCCCCGCAACCTCCCCTTCTACGAGCGGCTCGGCTTCACCGTCACCGCCGACGTCGAGG
TGCCCGAAGGACCGCGCACCTGGTGCATGACCCGCAAGCCCGGTGCCGGATCGGGAGAGGGCAGAGGAAG
TCTGCTAACATGCGGTGACGTCGAGGAGAATCCTGGCCCACCGGTCGCCACCATGGTGAGCAAGGGCGAG
GAGCTGTTCACCGGGGTGGTGCCCATCCTGGTCGAGCTGGACGGCGACGTAAACGGCCACAAGTTCAGCG
TGTCTGGCGAGGGCGAGGGCGATGCCACCTACGGCAAGCTGACCCTGAAGTTCATCTGCACCACCGGCAA
GCTGCCCGTGCCCTGGCCCACCCTCGTGACCACCCTGACCTACGGCGTGCAGTGCTTCAGCCGCTACCCC
GACCACATGAAGCAGCACGACTTCTTCAAGTCCGCCATGCCCGAAGGCTACGTCCAGGAGCGCACCATCT
TCTTCAAGGACGACGGCAACTACAAGACCCGCGCCGAGGTGAAGTTCGAGGGCGACACCCTGGTGAACCG
CATCGAGCTGAAGGGCATCGACTTCAAGGAGGACGGCAACATCCTGGGGCACAAGCTGGAGTACAACTAC
AACAGCCACAACGTCTATATCATGGCCGACAAGCAGAAGAACGGCATCAAGGCGAACTTCAAGATCCGCC
ACAACATCGAGGACGGCAGCGTGCAGCTCGCCGACCACTACCAGCAGAACACCCCCATCGGCGACGGCCC
CGTGCTGCTGCCCGACAACCACTACCTGAGCACCCAGTCCGCCCTGAGCAAAGACCCCAACGAGAAGCGC
GATCACATGGTCCTGCTGGAGTTCGTGACCGCCGCCGGGATCACTCTCGGCATGGACGAGCTGTACAAGG
GTGGAAGTGGTATGGAACCAGCGGAGCAGCCGAGCGAGTTAGTGTCAGCCGAGGGCCGAAACCGGAAGGC
GGTGCTGTGCCAGCGTTGCGGCTCCCGGGTGCTGCAGCCAGGGACCGCTCTCTTCTCTCGCCGACAGCTT
TTCCTTCCCTCCATGAGAAAGAAGCCAGCTCTGTCTGACGGCAGCAATCCTGACGGCGATCTCCTCCAGG
AACACTGGCTGGTTGAGGACATGTTCATTTTTGAGAATGTGGGCTTCACCAAGGACGTGGGCAACATCAA
GTTTCTGGTCTGCGCAGACTGTGAAATTGGACCAATTGGCTGGCATTGCCTAGATGACAAGAACAGTTTC
TATGTGGCCTTGGAACGAGTTTCCCATGAGTAATAAGAATTCGTCGAGGGACCTAATAACTTCGTATAGC
ATACATTATACGAAGTTATACATGTTTAAGGGTTCCGGTTCCACTAGGTACAATTCGATATCAAGCTTAT
CGATAATCAACCTCTGGATTACAAAATTTGTGAAAGATTGACTGGTATTCTTAACTATGTTGCTCCTTTT
ACGCTATGTGGATACGCTGCTTTAATGCCTTTGTATCATGCTATTGCTTCCCGTATGGCTTTCATTTTCT
CCTCCTTGTATAAATCCTGGTTGCTGTCTCTTTATGAGGAGTTGTGGCCCGTTGTCAGGCAACGTGGCGT
GGTGTGCACTGTGTTTGCTGACGCAACCCCCACTGGTTGGGGCATTGCCACCACCTGTCAGCTCCTTTCC
GGGACTTTCGCTTTCCCCCTCCCTATTGCCACGGCGGAACTCATCGCCGCCTGCCTTGCCCGCTGCTGGA
CAGGGGCTCGGCTGTTGGGCACTGACAATTCCGTGGTGTTGTCGGGGAAATCATCGTCCTTTCCTTGGCT
GCTCGCCTGTGTTGCCACCTGGATTCTGCGCGGGACGTCCTTCTGCTACGTCCCTTCGGCCCTCAATCCA
GCGGACCTTCCTTCCCGCGGCCTGCTGCCGGCTCTGCGGCCTCTTCCGCGTCTTCGCCTTCGCCCTCAGA
CGAGTCGGATCTCCCTTTGGGCCGCCTCCCCGCATCGATACCGTCGACCTCGATCGAGACCTAGAAAAAC
ATGGAGCAATCACAAGTAGCAATACAGCAGCTACCAATGCTGATTGTGCCTGGCTAGAAGCACAAGAGGA
GGAGGAGGTGGGTTTTCCAGTCACACCTCAGGTACCTTTAAGACCAATGACTTACAAGGCAGCTGTAGAT
CTTAGCCACTTTTTAAAAGAAAAGGGGGGACTGGAAGGGCTAATTCACTCCCAACGAAGACAAGATATCC
TTGATCTGTGGATCTACCACACACAAGGCTACTTCCCTGATTGGCAGAACTACACACCAGGGCCAGGGAT
CAGATATCCACTGACCTTTGGATGGTGCTACAAGCTAGTACCAGTTGAGCAAGAGAAGGTAGAAGAAGCC
AATGAAGGAGAGAACACCCGCTTGTTACACCCTGTGAGCCTGCATGGGATGGATGACCCGGAGAGAGAAG
TATTAGAGTGGAGGTTTGACAGCCGCCTAGCATTTCATCACATGGCCCGAGAGCTGCATCCGGACTGTAC
TGGGTCTCTCTGGTTAGACCAGATCTGAGCCTGGGAGCTCTCTGGCTAACTAGGGAACCCACTGCTTAAG
CCTCAATAAAGCTTGCCTTGAGTGCTTCAAGTAGTGTGTGCCCGTCTGTTGTGTGACTCTGGTAACTAGA
GATCCCTCAGACCCTTTTAGTCAGTGTGGAAAATCTCTAGCAGCATGTGAGCAAAAGGCCAGCAAAAGGC
CAGGAACCGTAAAAAGGCCGCGTTGCTGGCGTTTTTCCATAGGCTCCGCCCCCCTGACGAGCATCACAAA
AATCGACGCTCAAGTCAGAGGTGGCGAAACCCGACAGGACTATAAAGATACCAGGCGTTTCCCCCTGGAA
GCTCCCTCGTGCGCTCTCCTGTTCCGACCCTGCCGCTTACCGGATACCTGTCCGCCTTTCTCCCTTCGGG
AAGCGTGGCGCTTTCTCATAGCTCACGCTGTAGGTATCTCAGTTCGGTGTAGGTCGTTCGCTCCAAGCTG
GGCTGTGTGCACGAACCCCCCGTTCAGCCCGACCGCTGCGCCTTATCCGGTAACTATCGTCTTGAGTCCA
ACCCGGTAAGACACGACTTATCGCCACTGGCAGCAGCCACTGGTAACAGGATTAGCAGAGCGAGGTATGT
AGGCGGTGCTACAGAGTTCTTGAAGTGGTGGCCTAACTACGGCTACACTAGAAGAACAGTATTTGGTATC
TGCGCTCTGCTGAAGCCAGTTACCTTCGGAAAAAGAGTTGGTAGCTCTTGATCCGGCAAACAAACCACCG
CTGGTAGCGGTGGTTTTTTTGTTTGCAAGCAGCAGATTACGCGCAGAAAAAAAGGATCTCAAGAAGATCC
TTTGATCTTTTCTACGGGGTCTGACGCTCAGTGGAACGAAAACTCACGTTAAGGGATTTTGGTCATGAGA
TTATCAAAAAGGATCTTCACCTAGATCCTTTTAAATTAAAAATGAAGTTTTAAATCAATCTAAAGTATAT
ATGAGTAAACTTGGTCTGACAGTTACCAATGCTTAATCAGTGAGGCACCTATCTCAGCGATCTGTCTATT
TCGTTCATCCATAGTTGCCTGACTCCCCGTCGTGTAGATAACTACGATACGGGAGGGCTTACCATCTGGC
CCCAGTGCTGCAATGATACCGCGAGACCCACGCTCACCGGCTCCAGATTTATCAGCAATAAACCAGCCAG
CCGGAAGGGCCGAGCGCAGAAGTGGTCCTGCAACTTTATCCGCCTCCATCCAGTCTATTAATTGTTGCCG
GGAAGCTAGAGTAAGTAGTTCGCCAGTTAATAGTTTGCGCAACGTTGTTGCCATTGCTACAGGCATCGTG
GTGTCACGCTCGTCGTTTGGTATGGCTTCATTCAGCTCCGGTTCCCAACGATCAAGGCGAGTTACATGAT
CCCCCATGTTGTGCAAAAAAGCGGTTAGCTCCTTCGGTCCTCCGATCGTTGTCAGAAGTAAGTTGGCCGC
AGTGTTATCACTCATGGTTATGGCAGCACTGCATAATTCTCTTACTGTCATGCCATCCGTAAGATGCTTT
TCTGTGACTGGTGAGTACTCAACCAAGTCATTCTGAGAATAGTGTATGCGGCGACCGAGTTGCTCTTGCC
CGGCGTCAATACGGGATAATACCGCGCCACATAGCAGAACTTTAAAAGTGCTCATCATTGGAAAACGTTC
TTCGGGGCGAAAACTCTCAAGGATCTTACCGCTGTTGAGATCCAGTTCGATGTAACCCACTCGTGCACCC
AACTGATCTTCAGCATCTTTTACTTTCACCAGCGTTTCTGGGTGAGCAAAAACAGGAAGGCAAAATGCCG
CAAAAAAGGGAATAAGGGCGACACGGAAATGTTGAATACTCATACTCTTCCTTTTTCAATATTATTGAAG
CATTTATCAGGGTTATTGTCTCATGAGCGGATACATATTTGAATGTATTTAGAAAAATAAACAAATAGGG
GTTCCGCGCACATTTCCCCGAAAAGTGCCACCTGACGTCGACGGATCGGGAGATCTCCCGATCCCCTATG
GTGCACTCTCAGTACAATCTGCTCTGATGCCGCATAGTTAAGCCAGTATCTGCTCCCTGCTTGTGTGTTG
GAGGTCGCTGAGTAGTGCGCGAGCAAAATTTAAGCTACAACAAGGCAAGGCTTGACCGACAATTGCATGA
AGAATCTGCTTAGGGTTAGGCGTTTTGCGCTGCTTCGCGATGTACGGGCCAGATATACGCGTTGACATTG
ATTATTGACTAGTTATTAATAGTAATCAATTACGGGGTCATTAGTTCATAGCCCATATATGGAGTTCCGC
GTTACATAACTTACGGTAAATGGCCCGCCTGGCTGACCGCCCAACGACCCCCGCCCATTGACGTCAATAA
TGACGTATGTTCCCATAGTAACGCCAATAGGGACTTTCCATTGACGTCAATGGGTGGAGTATTTACGGTA
AACTGCCCACTTGGCAGTACATCAAGTGTATCATATGCCAAGTACGCCCCCTATTGACGTCAATGACGGT
AAATGGCCCGCCTGGCATTATGCCCAGTACATGACCTTATGGGACTTTCCTACTTGGCAGTACATCTACG
TATTAGTCATCGCTATTACCATGGTGATGCGGTTTTGGCAGTACATCAATGGGCGTGGATAGCGGTTTGA
CTCACGGGGATTTCCAAGTCTCCACCCCATTGACGTCAATGGGAGTTTGTTTTGGCACCAAAATCAACGG
GACTTTCCAAAATGTCGTAACAACTCCGCCCCATTGACGCAAATGGGCGGTAGGCGTGTACGGTGGGAGG
TCTATATAAGCAGCGCGTTTTGCCTGTACTGGGTCTCTCTGGTTAGACCAGATCTGAGCCTGGGAGCTCT
CTGGCTAACTAGGGAACCCACTGCTTAAGCCTCAATAAAGCTTGCCTTGAGTGCTTCAAGTAGTGTGTGC
CCGTCTGTTGTGTGACTCTGGTAACTAGAGATCCCTCAGACCCTTTTAGTCAGTGTGGAAAATCTCTAGC
AGTGGCGCCCGAACAGGGACTTGAAAGCGAAAGGGAAACCAGAGGAGCTCTCTCGACGCAGGACTCGGCT
TGCTGAAGCGCGCACGGCAAGAGGCGAGGGGCGGCGACTGGTGAGTACGCCAAAAATTTTGACTAGCGGA
GGCTAGAAGGAGAGAGATGGGTGCGAGAGCGTCAGTATTAAGCGGGGGAGAATTAGATCGCGATGGGAAA
AAATTCGGTTAAGGCCAGGGGGAAAGAAAAAATATAAATTAAAACATATAGTATGGGCAAGCAGGGAGCT
AGAACGATTCGCAGTTAATCCTGGCCTGTTAGAAACATCAGAAGGCTGTAGACAAATACTGGGACAGCTA
CAACCATCCCTTCAGACAGGATCAGAAGAACTTAGATCATTATATAATACAGTAGCAACCCTCTATTGTG
TGCATCAAAGGATAGAGATAAAAGACACCAAGGAAGCTTTAGACAAGATAGAGGAAGAGCAAAACAAAAG
TAAGACCACCGCACAGCAAGCGGCCGGCCGCTGATCTTCAGACCTGGAGGAGGAGATATGAGGGACAATT
GGAGAAGTGAATTATATAAATATAAAGTAGTAAAAATTGAACCATTAGGAGTAGCACCCACCAAGGCAAA
GAGAAGAGTGGTGCAGAGAGAAAAAAGAGCAGTGGGAATAGGAGCTTTGTTCCTTGGGTTCTTGGGAGCA
GCAGGAAGCACTATGGGCGCAGCGTCAATGACGCTGACGGTACAGGCCAGACAATTATTGTCTGGTATAG
TGCAGCAGCAGAACAATTTGCTGAGGGCTATTGAGGCGCAACAGCATCTGTTGCAACTCACAGTCTGGGG
CATCAAGCAGCTCCAGGCAAGAATCCTGGCTGTGGAAAGATACCTAAAGGATCAACAGCTCCTGGGGATT
TGGGGTTGCTCTGGAAAACTCATTTGCACCACTGCTGTGCCTTGGAATGCTAGTTGGAGTAATAAATCTC
TGGAACAGATTTGGAATCACACGACCTGGATGGAGTGGGACAGAGAAATTAACAATTACACAAGCTTAAT
ACACTCCTTAATTGAAGAATCGCAAAACCAGCAAGAAAAGAATGAACAAGAATTATTGGAATTAGATAAA
TGGGCAAGTTTGTGGAATTGGTTTAACATAACAAATTGGCTGTGGTATATAAAATTATTCATAATGATAG
TAGGAGGCTTGGTAGGTTTAAGAATAGTTTTTGCTGTACTTTCTATAGTGAATAGAGTTAGGCAGGGATA
TTCACCATTATCGTTTCAGACCCACCTCCCAACCCCGAGGGG
Features (pLannotate 1.2.2; 25 found; start..end, strand, type, name):
    128..245     +  misc_feature   cPPT/CTS: central polypurine tract and central termination sequence of HIV-1
    498..531     +  protein_bind   loxP: Cre-mediated recombination occurs in the 8-bp core sequence (GCATACAT). Cre recombinase
    618..637     -  CDS            VN155(I152L) (fragment): improved N-terminal fragment of mVenus for use in bimolecular fluorescence complementation (BiFC) (Kodama and Hu, 2010)
    656..723     +  misc_RNA       tracrRNA (fragment): trans-activating CRISPR RNA for the Streptococcus pyogenes CRISPR/Cas9 system
    788..1959    +  promoter       EF-1α promoter: strong constitutive promoter for human elongation factor EF-1α
   1971..2567    +  CDS            PuroR: puromycin N-acetyltransferase; pac from Streptomyces alboniger; confers resistance to puromycin
   2643..3359    +  CDS            EGFP: EGFP is a basic (constitutively fluorescent) green fluorescent protein published in 1996, derived from Aequorea victoria. It is reported to be a rapidly-maturing weak dimer with moderate acid sensitivity.
   3372..3740    +  CDS            RABIF: MSS4_HUMAN - Also known as MSS4, RASGRF3. Experimental evidence at protein level: Swiss-Prot protein existence level 1. Guanine-nucleotide-releasing protein that acts on members of the SEC4/YPT1/RAB subfamily. Stimulates GDP release from both YPT1, RAB3A and RAB10, but is less active on these proteins than on the SEC4 protein (PubMed:31540829). Might play a general role in vesicular transport. From Homo sapiens (Human).
   3766..3799    +  protein_bind   loxP: Cre-mediated recombination occurs in the 8-bp core sequence (GCATACAT). Cre recombinase
   3832..3855    +  misc_feature   MCS (fragment): pBluescript multiple cloning site
   3855..4443    +  misc_feature   WPRE: woodchuck hepatitis virus posttranscriptional regulatory element
   4444..4463    +  misc_feature   MCS (fragment): pBluescript multiple cloning site
   4465..4965    +  CDS            nef (fragment): NEF_HV1LA - Experimental evidence at protein level: Swiss-Prot protein existence level 1. Extracellular Nef protein targets CD4(+) T-lymphocytes for apoptosis by interacting with CXCR4 surface receptors. From Human immunodeficiency virus type 1 group M subtype B (isolate Lai) (HIV-1).
   4972..5152    +  LTR            5' LTR (truncated): truncated 5' long terminal repeat (LTR) from HIV-1
   5214..5802    -  rep_origin     ori: high-copy-number ColE1/pMB1/pBR322/pUC origin of replication
   5973..6833    -  CDS            AmpR: β-lactamase; bla; confers resistance to ampicillin, carbenicillin, and related antibiotics
   6834..6938    -  promoter       AmpR promoter: bla
   6997..7049    -  misc_feature   bom (fragment): basis of mobility region from pBR322
   7204..7583    +  enhancer       CMV enhancer: human cytomegalovirus immediate early enhancer
   7584..7783    +  promoter       CMV promoter: human cytomegalovirus (CMV) immediate early promoter
   7801..7981    +  LTR            5' LTR (truncated): truncated 5' long terminal repeat (LTR) from HIV-1
   8028..8153    +  misc_feature   HIV-1 Ψ: packaging signal of human immunodeficiency virus type 1
   8137..8475    +  CDS            HIV-1 gag (fragment): gag protein from human immunodeficiency virus 1; gag
   8650..8883    +  misc_feature   RRE: The Rev response element (RRE) of HIV-1 allows for Rev-dependent mRNA export from the nucleus to the cytoplasm.
   9260..78      +  CDS            Rev (fragment) (across the origin): human immunodeficiency virus 1 (HIV-1) Rev protein; rev; enhances nuclear export of unspliced and incompletely spliced viral mRNAs
