[The description below was written by a language model from this plasmid's Addgene catalogue record and pLannotate feature annotations shown in this document.]
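Description:
GFP-RABIF is a lentiviral mammalian expression plasmid built on the pMCB306 backbone that expresses human RABIF (also known as MSS4) with GFP fused to its N terminus. In bacteria it is maintained through a high-copy ColE1/pUC-type origin and selected with ampicillin via the bla gene. The 9.3 kb sequence carries the elements of an HIV-1-derived transfer vector. A CMV enhancer/promoter is placed ahead of a truncated 5' LTR to drive genomic RNA production in packaging cells. This is followed by the Ψ packaging signal with a gag fragment, the Rev response element for Rev-dependent nuclear export, and the cPPT/CTS. A WPRE boosts transcript expression, and a second truncated LTR with an adjacent nef fragment forms the 3' end of the viral genome.

The payload is driven by the strong constitutive EF-1α promoter. It is followed in order by the puromycin N-acetyltransferase gene, EGFP, and the RABIF coding sequence, with EGFP and RABIF nearly contiguous, as expected for a fusion. The short gap between PuroR and EGFP is not annotated, so the record does not state how the puromycin marker is linked to the fusion protein. Two loxP sites in the same orientation flank the region from upstream of the EF-1α promoter to just past RABIF, which should allow Cre-mediated excision of the cassette. A tracrRNA fragment upstream of the promoter appears to be a remnant of an sgRNA scaffold in the parental backbone, and no U6 promoter or guide is annotated.

RABIF is a guanine-nucleotide-releasing factor for Rab-family GTPases. The construct allows stable, puromycin-selectable expression of the fluorescently tagged protein, and it was deposited with a CRISPR screening study of host regulators of Legionella pneumophila pathogenesis.
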