Addgene plasmid #130882: GFP-RABIF
Purpose: Expresses human RABIF with N-terminal GFP tag
Depositing lab: Michael Bassik. Depositing organization: Stanford University. Publication: Systematic Identification of Host Cell Regulators of Legionella pneumophila Pathogenesis Using a Genome-wide CRISPR Screen. Jeng EE, Bhadkamkar V, Ibe NU, Gause H, Jiang L, Chan J, Jian R, Jimenez-Morales D, Stevenson E, Krogan NJ, Swaney DL, Snyder MP, Mukherjee S, Bassik MC. Cell Host Microbe. 2019 Oct 9;26(4):551-563.e6. doi: 10.1016/j.chom.2019.08.017. Epub 2019 Sep 17. PubMed 31540829.
Backbone
  Vector backbone: pMCB306
  Vector type: Mammalian Expression, Lentiviral
  Selectable markers: Puromycin
Growth in bacteria
  Bacterial resistance: Ampicillin, 100 μg/mL
  Growth temperature: 37°C
  Growth strain: NEB Stable
  Copy number: High Copy
Gene/Insert
  Gene/Insert name: RABIF
  Species: H. sapiens (human)
  Entrez Gene: RABIF (a.k.a. MSS4, RASGFR3, RASGRF3)
  Tag / fusion protein: GFP (N terminal on insert)
Terms and licenses: Academic/Nonprofit Terms; Industry Terms: Not Available to Industry
How to cite: GFP-RABIF was a gift from Michael Bassik (Addgene plasmid # 130882 ; http://n2t.net/addgene:130882 ; RRID:Addgene_130882)
